Addgene plasmid #21231: aMHC-Puro Rex-Blast
Depositing lab: Mark Mercola. Depositing organization: Sanford Burnham Prebys Medical Discovery Institute. Publication: Lentiviral vectors and protocols for creation of stable hESC lines for fluorescent tracking and drug resistance selection of cardiomyocytes. Kita-Matsuo H, Barcova M, Prigozhina N, Salomonis N, Wei K, Jacot JG, Nelson B, Spiering S, Haverslag R, Kim C, Talantova M, Bajpai R, Calzolari D, Terskikh A, McCulloch AD, Price JH, Conklin BR, Chen HS, Mercola M. PLoS ONE. 2009 . 4(4):e5046. 10.1371/journal.pone.0005046 PubMed 19352491.
Backbone
  Vector backbone: SMPU
  Backbone size w/o insert (bp): 7233
  Vector type: Lentiviral
  Selectable markers: Puromycin ; Blasticidin resistanct marker driven by Rex-1 promoter
Growth in bacteria
  Bacterial resistance: Ampicillin, 100 μg/mL
  Growth temperature: 37°C
  Growth strain: Stbl3
  Copy number: Unknown
Gene/Insert
  Gene/Insert name: alpha myosin heavy chain promoter (alt name: aMHC promoter)
  Species: M. musculus (mouse)
  Insert size (bp): 5470
  Cloning method: Restriction Enzyme; 5′ cloning site BamHI (not destroyed); 3′ cloning site AgeI (not destroyed)
  Sequencing primers: 5′ n/a
Terms and licenses: Academic/Nonprofit Terms; Industry Terms: Not Available to Industry
How to cite: aMHC-Puro Rex-Blast was a gift from Mark Mercola (Addgene plasmid # 21231 ; http://n2t.net/addgene:21231 ; RRID:Addgene_21231)
