[The description below was written by a language model from this plasmid's Addgene catalogue record and pLannotate feature annotations shown in this document.]
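Description:
aMHC-Puro Rex-Blast is an HIV-1-based lentiviral transfer plasmid built on the SMPU backbone, designed to make stable human embryonic stem cell lines from which cardiomyocytes can be enriched by drug selection. It is propagated in E. coli through a high-copy ColE1/pUC-type origin with ampicillin resistance (AmpR under its own bla promoter), and the record lists a recombination-deficient strain as host, as is usual for LTR-containing plasmids. Viral genomic RNA is transcribed from a CMV enhancer/promoter fused to a truncated 5' LTR, followed by the Ψ packaging signal and the cPPT/CTS element. The RRE, which permits Rev-dependent nuclear export, sits unusually downstream of the payload, just before the 3' LTR region. A loxP site annotated next to the 3' LTR would be expected to be copied to both ends of the provirus during reverse transcription, potentially allowing Cre-mediated excision, although the record does not state this purpose.

The payload consists of two selection cassettes. The catalogued insert is a roughly 5.5 kb mouse alpha myosin heavy chain promoter cloned between BamHI and AgeI; it is not annotated in the feature table but corresponds to the unannotated stretch upstream of the puromycin N-acetyltransferase gene, which it drives. Puromycin resistance should therefore be restricted to differentiated cardiomyocytes. Downstream, a blasticidin S deaminase gene is driven, according to the catalogue fields, by the Rex-1 promoter (also unannotated). Because Rex-1 is active in undifferentiated pluripotent cells, blasticidin can be used to select transduced stem cells before differentiation. A WPRE follows the cassettes to enhance transcript expression. Several short annotated fragments outside the LTRs (TcR, rop, lacI, SV40 sequences) appear to be backbone remnants.
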