Features (pLannotate 1.2.2; 25 found; start..end, strand, type, name):
     50..353     +  enhancer       CMV enhancer: human cytomegalovirus immediate early enhancer
    354..557     +  promoter       CMV promoter: human cytomegalovirus (CMV) immediate early promoter
    571..751     +  LTR            5' LTR (truncated): truncated 5' long terminal repeat (LTR) from HIV-1
    798..923     +  misc_feature   HIV-1 Ψ: packaging signal of human immunodeficiency virus type 1
    973..1085    +  misc_feature   cPPT/CTS: central polypurine tract and central termination sequence of HIV-1
   1121..1139    +  LTR            3' LTR (ΔU3) (fragment): self-inactivating 3' long terminal repeat (LTR) from Moloney murine leukemia virus
   1141..1182    +  misc_feature   MCS (fragment): pBluescript multiple cloning site
   6642..7241    +  CDS            PuroR: puromycin N-acetyltransferase; pac from Streptomyces; confers resistance to puromycin
   7985..8383    +  CDS            BSD: blasticidin S deaminase; Aspergillus terreus BSD; confers resistance to blasticidin
   8389..8977    +  misc_feature   WPRE: woodchuck hepatitis virus posttranscriptional regulatory element
   8987..9220    +  misc_feature   RRE: The Rev response element (RRE) of HIV-1 allows for Rev-dependent mRNA export from the nucleus to the cytoplasm.
   9222..9347    +  CDS            nef (fragment): NEF_HV1LA - Experimental evidence at protein level: Swiss-Prot protein existence level 1. Extracellular Nef protein targets CD4(+) T-lymphocytes for apoptosis by interacting with CXCR4 surface receptors. From Human immunodeficiency virus type 1 group M subtype B (isolate Lai) (HIV-1).
   9336..9369    +  protein_bind   loxP: Cre-mediated recombination occurs in the 8-bp core sequence (GCATACAT). Cre recombinase
   9378..9417    -  polyA_signal   SV40 poly(A) signal (fragment): SV40 polyadenylation signal
   9440..9620    +  LTR            5' LTR (truncated): truncated 5' long terminal repeat (LTR) from HIV-1
   9643..9887    +  CDS            TcR (fragment): tetracycline efflux protein; tet; confers resistance to tetracycline
   9888..9936    -  misc_feature   bom (fragment): basis of mobility region from pBR322
  10038..10073   -  CDS            rop (fragment): Rop protein, which maintains plasmids at low copy number; rop
  10168..10272   +  promoter       AmpR promoter: bla
  10273..11133   +  CDS            AmpR: β-lactamase; bla; confers resistance to ampicillin, carbenicillin, and related antibiotics
  11304..11892   +  rep_origin     ori: high-copy-number ColE1/pMB1/pBR322/pUC origin of replication
  12075..12131   +  CDS            lacI (fragment): lac repressor; lacI; The lac repressor binds to the lac operator to inhibit transcription in E. coli. This inhibition can be relieved by adding lactose or isopropyl-β-D-thiogalactopyranoside (IPTG).
  12151..12448   +  promoter       SV40 promoter: SV40 enhancer and early promoter
  12463..12546   +  CDS            large T antigen (fragment): large T antigen from SV40 (simian virus 40)
  12569..12703   +  polyA_signal   SV40 poly(A) signal: SV40 polyadenylation signal
>Addgene plasmid #21231 | aMHC-Puro Rex-Blast | depositor full sequence | sequence record 9836 | Author sequence
GGGCCCCAATTACGGGGTCATTAGTTCATAGCCCATATATGGAGTTCCGCGTTACATAACTTACGGTAAA
TGGCCCGCCTGGCTGACCGCCCAACGACCCCCGCCCATTGACGTCAATAATGACGTATGTTCCCATAGTA
ACGCCAATAGGGACTTTCCATTGACGTCAATGGGTGGAGTATTTACGGTAAACTGCCCACTTGGCAGTAC
ATCAAGTGTATCATATGCCAAGTACGCCCCCTATTGACGTCAATGACGGTAAATGGCCCGCCTGGCATTA
TGCCCAGTACATGACCTTATGGGACTTTCCTACTTGGCAGTACATCTACGTATTAGTCATCGCTATTACC
ATGGTGATGCGGTTTTGGCAGTACATCAATGGGCGTGGATAGCGGTTTGACTCACGGGGATTTCCAAGTC
TCCACCCCATTGACGTCAATGGGAGTTTGTTTTGGCACCAAAATCAACGGGACTTTCCAAAATGTCGTAA
CAACTCCGCCCCATTGACGCAAATGGGCGGTAGGCGTGTACGGTGGGAGGTCTATATAAGCAGAGCTGGT
TTAGTGAACCGGGTCTCTCTGGTTAGACCAGATCTGAGCCTGGGAGCTCTCTGGCTAACTAGGGAACCCA
CTGCTTAAGCCTCAATAAAGCTTGCCTTGAGTGCTTCAAGTAGTGTGTGCCCGTCTGTTGTGTGACTCTG
GTAACTAGAGATCCCTCAGACCCTTTTAGTCAGTGTGGAAAATCTCTAGCAGTGGCGCCCGAACAGGGAC
CTGAAAGCGAAAGGGAAACCAGAGGAGCTCTCTCGACGCAGGACTCGGCTTGCTGAAGCGCGCACGGCAA
GAGGCGAGGGGCGGCGACTGCAGAGTACGCCAAAAATTTTGACTAGCGGAGGCTAGAAGGAGAGAGATGG
GTGCGAGAGCGTCAGTATTAAGCGGGGGAAAATAAGCCCGGGATGGCAGTATTCATCCACAATTTTAAAA
GAAAAGGGGGGATTGGGGGGTACAGTGCAGGGGAAAGAATAGTAGACATAATAGCAACAGACATACAAAC
TAAAGAATTACAAAAACAAATTACAAAAATTCAAATTTTCGGGTTTATTACAGGGACAGCGGCCTATGGG
AATGAAAGACCCCACCTGTCGAGCTCCACCGCGGTGGCGGCCGCTCTAGAACTAGTGGATCCTGCAAGGT
CACACAAGGGTCTCCACCCACCAGGTGCCCTAGTCTCAATTTCAGTTTCCATGCCTTGTTCTCACAATGC
TGGCCTCCCCAGAGCTAATTTGGACTTTGTTTTTATTTCAAAAGGGCCTGAATGAGGAGTAGATCTTGTG
CTACCCAGCTCTAAGGGTGCCCGTGAAGCCCTCAGACCTGGAGCCTTTGCAACAGCCCTTTAGGTGGAAG
CAGAATAAAGCAATTTTCCTTAAAGCCAAAATCCTGCCTCTAGACTCTTCTTCTCTGACCTCGGTCCCTG
GGCTCTAGGGTGGGGAGGTGGGGCTTGGAAGAAGAAGGTGGGGAAGTGGCAAAAGCCGATCCCTAGGGCC
CTGTGAAGTTCGGAGCCTTCCCTGTACAGCACTGGCTCATAGATCCTCCTCCAGCCAAACATAGCAAGAA
GTGATACCTCCTTTGTGACTTCCCCAGGCCCAGTACCTGTCAGGTTGAAACAGGATTTAGAGAAGCCTCT
GAACTCACCTGAACTCTGAAGCTCATCCACCAAGCAAGCACCTAGGTGCCACTGCTAGTTAGTATCCTAC
GCTGATAATATGCAGAGCTGGGCCACAGAAGTCCTGGGGTGTAGGAACTGACCAGTGACTTTTCAGTCGG
CAAAGGTATGACCCCCTCAGCAGATGTAGTAATGTCCCCTTAGATCCCATCCCAGGCAGGTCTCTAAGAG
GACATGGGATGAGAGATGTAGTCATGTGGCATTCCAAACACAGCTATCCACAGTGTCCCTTGCCCCTTCC
ACTTAGCCAGGAGGACAGTAACCTTAGCCTATCTTTCTTCCTCCCCATCCTCCCAGGACACACCCCCTGG
TCTGCAGTATTCATTTCTTCCTTCACGTCCCCTCTGTGACTTCCATTTGCAAGGCTTTTGACCTCTGCAG
CTGCTGGAAGATAGAGTTTGGCCCTAGGTGTGGCAAGCCATCTCAAGAGAAAGCAGACAACAGGGGGACC
AGATTTTGGAAGGATCAGGAACTAAATCACTGGCGGGCCTGGGGGTAGAAAAAAGAGTGAGTGAGTCCGC
TCCAGCTAAGCCAAGCTAGTCCCCGAGATACTCTGCCACAGCTGGGCTGCTCGGGGTAGCTTTAGGAATG
TGGGTCTGAAAGACAATGGGATTGGAAGACATCTCTTTGAGTCTCCCCTCAACCCCACCTACAGACACAC
TCGTGTGTGGCCAGACTCCTGTTCAACAGCCCTCTGTGTTCTGACCACTGAGCTAGGCAACCAGAGCATG
GGCCCTGTGCTGAGGATGAAGAGTTGGTTACCAATAGCAAAAACAGCAGGGGAGGGAGAACAGAGAACGA
AATAAGGAAGGAAGAAGGAAAGGCCAGTCAATCAGATGCAGTCAGAAGAGATGGGAAGCCAACACACAGC
TTGAGCAGAGGAAACAGAAAAGGGAGAGATTCTGGGCATAAGGAGGCCACAGAAAGAAGAGCCCAGGCCC
CCCAAGTCTCCTCTTTATACCCTCATCCCGTCTCCCAATTAAGCCCACTCTTCTTCCTAGATCAGACCTG
AGCTGCAGCGAAGAGACCCGTAGGGAGGATCACACTGGATGAAGGAGATGTGTGGAGAAGTCCAGGGCAA
CCTAAGAGCCAGAGCCTAAAAGAGCAAGAGATAAAGGTGCTTCAAAGGTGGCCAGGCTGTGCACACAGAG
GGTCGAGGACTGGTGGTAGAGCCTCAAGATAAGGATGATGCTCAGAATGGGCGGGGGGGGGGATTCTGGG
GGGGGGAGAGAGAAGGTGAGAAGGAGCCTGGAACAGAGAATCTGGAAGCGCTGGAAACGATACCATAAAG
GGAAGAACCCAGGCTACCTTTAGATGTAAATCATGAAAGACAGGGAGAAGGGAAGCTGGAGAGAGTAGAA
GGACCCCGGGGCAAGACATGGAAGCAAGGACAAGCCAGGTTGAGCGCTCCGTGAAATCAGCCTGCTGAAG
GCAGAGCCCTGGTATGAGCACCAGAACAGCAGAGGCTAGGGTTAATGTCGAGACAGGGAACAGAAGGTAG
ACACAGGAACAGACAGAGACGGGGGAGCCAGGTAACAAAGGAATGGTCCTTCTCACCTGTGGCCAGAGCG
TCCATCTGTGTCCACATACTCTAGAATGTTCATCAGACTGCAGGGCTGGCTTGGGAGGCAGCTGGAAAGA
GTATGTGAGAGCCAGGGGAGACAAGGGGGCCTAGGAAAGGAAGAAGAGGGCAAACCAGGCCACACAAGAG
GGCAGAGCCCAGAACTGAGTTAACTCCTTCCTTGTTGCATCTTCCATAGGAGGCAGTGGGAACTCTGTGA
CCACCATCCCCCATGAGCCCCCACTACCCATACCAAGTTTGGCCTGAGTGGCATTCTAGGTTCCCTGAGG
ACAGAGCCTGGCCTTTGTCTCTTGGACCTGACCCAAGCTGACCCAATGTTCTCAGTACCTTATCATGCCC
TCAAGAGCTTGAGAACCAGGCAGTGACATATTAGGCCATGGGCTAACCCTGGAGCTTGCACACAGGAGCC
TCAAGTGACCTCCAGGGACACAGCTGCAGACAGGTGGCCTTTATCCCCAAAGAGCAACCATTTGGCATAG
GTGGCTGCAAATGGGAATGCAAGGTTGAATCAGGTCCCTTCAAGAATACTGCATGCAAGACCTAAGACCC
CTGGAGAGAGGGGTATGCTCCTGCCCCCACCCACCATAAGGGGAGTGAACTATCCTAGGGGGCTGGCGAC
CTTGGGGAGACACCACATTACTGAGAGTGCTGAGCCCAGAAAAACTGACCGCCCTGTGTCCTGCCCACCT
CCACACTCTAGAGCTATATTGAGAGGTGACAGTAGATAGGGTGGGAGCTGGTAGCAGGGAGAGTGTTCCT
GGGTGTGAGGGTGTAGGGGAAAGCCAGAGCAGGGGAGTCTGGCTTTGTCTCCTGAACACAATGTCTACTT
AGTTATAACAGGCATGACCTGCTAAAGACCCAACATCTACGACCTCTGAAAAGACAGCAGCCCTGGAGGA
CAGGGGTTGTCTCTGAGCCTTGGGTGCTTGATGGTGCCACAAAGGAGGGCATGAGTGTGAGTATAAGGCC
CCAGGAGCGTTAGAGAAGGGCACTTGGGAAGGGGTCAGTCTGCAGAGCCCCTATCCATGGAATCTGGAGC
CTGGGGCCAACTGGTGTAAATCTCTGGGCCTGCCAGGCATTCAAAGCAGCACCTGCATCCTCTGGCAGCC
TGGGGAGGCGGAAGGGAGCAACCCCCCACTTATACCCTTTCTCCCTCAGCCCCAGGATTAACACCTCTGG
CCTTCCCCCTTCCCACCTCCCATCAGGAGTGGAGGGTTGCAGAGGGAGGGTAAAAACCTACATGTCCAAA
CATCATGGTGCACGATATATGGATCAGTATGTGTAGAGGCAAGAAAGGAAATCTGCAGGCTTAACTGGGT
TAATGTGTAAAGTCTGTGTGCATGTGTGTGTGTCTGACTGAAAACGGGCATGGCTGTGCAGCTGTTCAGT
TCTGTGCGTGAGGTTACCAGACTGCAGGTTTGTGTGTAAATTGCCCAAGGCAAAGTGGGTGAATCCCTTC
CATGGTTTAAAGAGATTGGATGATGGCCTGCATCTCAAGGACCATGGAAAATAGAATGGACACTCTATAT
GTGTCTCTAAGCTAAGGTAGCAAGGTCTTTGGAGGACACCTGTCTAGAGATGTGGGCAACAGAGACTACA
GACAGTATCTGTACAGAGTAAGGAGAGAGAGGAGGGGGTGTAGAATTCTCTTACTATCAAAGGGAAACTG
AGTCGTGCACCTGCAAAGTGGATGCTCTCCCTAGACATCATGACTTTGTCTCTGGGGAGCCAGCACTGTG
GAACTTCAGGTCTGAGAGAGTAGGAGGCTCCCCTCAGCCTGAAGCTATGCAGATAGCCAGGGTTGAAAGG
GGGAAGGGAGAGCCTGGGATGGGAGCTTGTGTGTTGGAGGCAGGGGACAGATATTAAGCCTGGAAGAGAA
GGTGACCCTTACCCAGTTGTTCAACTCACCCTTCAGATTAAAAATAACTGAGGTAAGGGCCTGGGTAGGG
GAGGTGGTGTGAGACGCTCCTGTCTCTCCTCTATCTGCCCATCGGCCCTTTGGGGAGGAGGAATGTGCCC
AAGGACTAAAAAAAGGCCATGGAGCCAGAGGGGCGAGGGCAACAGACCTTTCATGGGCAAACCTTGGGGC
CCTGCTGTCCTCCTGTCACCTCCAGAGCCAAGGGATCAAAGGAGGAGGAGCCAGGACAGGAGGGAAGTGG
GAGGGAGGGTCCCAGCAGAGGACTCCAAATTTAGGCAGCAGGCATATGGGATGGGATATAAAGGGGCTGG
AGCACTGAGAGCTGTCAGAGATTTCTCCAACCCAGGTAAGAGGGAGTTTCGGGTGGGGGCTCTTCACCCA
CACCAGACCTCTCCCCACCTAGAAGGAAACTGCCTTTCCTGGAAGTGGGGTTCAGGCCGGTCAGAGATCT
GACAGGGTGGCCTTCCACCAGCCTGGGAAGTTCTCAGTGGCAGGAGGTTTCCACAAGAAACACTGGATGC
CCCTTCCCTTACGCTGTCTTCTCCATCTTCCTCCTGGGGATGCTCCTCCCCGTCTTGGTTTATCTTGGCT
CTTCGTCTTCAGCAAGATTTGCCCTGTGCTGTCCACTCCATCTTTCTCTACTGTCTCCGTGCCTTGCCTT
GCCTTCTTGCGTGTCCTTCCTTTCCACCCATTTCTCACTTCACCTTTTCTCCCCTTCTCATTTGTATTCA
TCCTTCCTTCCTTCCTTCCTTCCTTCCTTCCTTCCTTCCTTCCTTCCTTTCTCCCTTCCTTCCTTCCTTC
CTTCCTTCCTTCCTTCCTTCCTTCCTGTGTCAGAGTGCTGAGAATCACACCTGGGGTTCCCACCCTTATG
TAAACAATCTTCCAGTGAGCCACAGCTTCAGTGCTGCTGGGTGCTCTCTTACCTTCCTCACCCCCTGGCT
TGTCCTGTTCCATCCTGGTCAGGATCTCTAGATTGGTCTCCCAGCCTCTGCTACTCCTCTTCCTGCCTGT
TCCTCTCTCTGTCCAGCTGCGCCACTGTGGTGCCTCGTTCCAGCTGTGGTCCACATTCTTCAGGATTCTC
TGAAAAGTTAACCAGGTGAGAATGTTTCCCCTGTAGACAGCAGATCACGATTCTCCCGGAAGTCAGGCTT
CCAGCCCTCTCTTTCTCTGCCCAGCTGCCCGGCACTCTTAGCAAACCTCAGGCACCCTTACCCCACATAG
ACCTCTGACAGAGAAGCAGGCACTTTACATGGAGTCCTGGTGGGAGAGCCATAGGCTACGGTGTAAAAGA
GGCAGGGAAGTGGTGGTGTAGGAAAGTCAGGACTTCACATAGAAGCCTAGCCCACACCAGAAATGACAGA
CAGATCCCTCCTATCTCCCCCATAAGAGTTTGAGTCGACTGATCAAAAACCGGTCGCCACCATGACCGAG
TACAAGCCCACGGTGCGCCTCGCCACCCGCGACGACGTCCCCCGGGCCGTACGCACCCTCGCCGCCGCGT
TCGCCGACTACCCCGCCACGCGCCACACCGTCGACCCGGACCGCCACATCGAGCGGGTCACCGAGCTGCA
AGAACTCTTCCTCACGCGCGTCGGGCTCGACATCGGCAAGGTGTGGGTCGCGGACGACGGCGCCGCGGTG
GCGGTCTGGACCACGCCGGAGAGCGTCGAAGCGGGGGCGGTGTTCGCCGAGATCGGCCCGCGCATGGCCG
AGTTGAGCGGTTCCCGGCTGGCCGCGCAGCAACAGATGGAAGGCCTCCTGGCGCCGCACCGGCCCAAGGA
GCCCGCGTGGTTCCTGGCCACCGTCGGCGTCTCGCCCGACCACCAGGGCAAGGGTCTGGGCAGCGCCGTC
GTGCTCCCCGGAGTGGAGGCGGCCGAGCGCGCCGGGGTGCCCGCCTTCCTGGAGACCTCCGCGCCCCGCA
ACCTCCCCTTCTACGAGCGGCTCGGCTTCACCGTCACCGCCGACGTCGAGTGCCCGAAGGACCGCGCGAC
CTGGTGCATGACCCGCAAGCCCGGTGCCTGATAAGGGCGCGCCACCGATTCCTCCCGATAAGTAAATTAC
AGAAAAGCTTCAGGTTAAATGTAAGAGGATCTTAAATATTGATTTGGTTTTTGTCTTAATGGTGCCCGGC
GTATTTATAAGAACCATTAAATTTCACTAGACCGTTTGTAGTCAGGGGTGAACGCTGCATGACCCACGCT
CTCAAAGTGAGTTGTGTTGCTTTGCGGGAATCCAGCAGTCACATTAATGCTGGAAAAAGTTCAGGCAACT
AGTGTACTTTGTAGCGGGGTCCGGGAGAGGCTGGGGTCTAGAGTGGCGATGGGACGAAAGGGTAAAGAAA
GTTTTCGGTGTGTGTGTGTGTGTGTGTGTGTGTGTGTGTGTGTGTGTGTGTGTAGGTAGGTAGGTAGGTA
GAAACTGCATCCTCTGCTTGTGTAAATCCGGTTACATGTGTGTAACAGAGGTACTGAGATGTGACTGAGT
CTCAAGGCCAGGCGATCGGGATTCAGAAGAGGCATTTGCATAACTGAGCAAGAGCCTTTGCCCCACCCTT
CCACGCGGACCCAAGACAAGCGGACAGCTCTGGGTGGGTCACCTTGAAGCCAGGGGCCCGCCCACATCCC
CGCCCACACCCACCTTGAGCGCTTCTCATTGGGCATTCCAGCCTACCCAGCTCGGAGTTAGTTACTCCGT
AAGTGTGGCCGGAACAGAGTTCGTCCATCTAAAAAGGGAGGGGACCGGCGAACACATCCGGTAGGAGGGC
CATCATGGCCAAGCCTTTGTCTCAAGAAGAATCCACCCTCATTGAAAGAGCAACGGCTACAATCAACAGC
ATCCCCATCTCTGAAGACTACAGCGTCGCCAGCGCAGCTCTCTCTAGCGACGGCCGCATCTTCACTGGTG
TCAATGTATATCATTTTACTGGGGGACCTTGTGCAGAACTCGTGGTGCTGGGCACTGCTGCTGCTGCGGC
AGCTGGCAACCTGACTTGTATCGTCGCGATCGGAAATGAGAACAGGGGCATCTTGAGCCCCTGCGGACGG
TGCCGACAGGTGCTTCTCGATCTGCATCCTGGGATCAAAGCCATAGTGAAGGACAGTGATGGACAGCCGA
CGGCAGTTGGGATTCGTGAATTGCTGCCCTCTGGTTATGTGTGGGAGGGCTAACTAGAAATCAACCTCTG
GATTACAAAATTTGTGAAAGATTGACTGGTATTCTTAACTATGTTGCTCCTTTTACGCTATGTGGATACG
CTGCTTTAATGCCTTTGTATCATGCTATTGCTTCCCGTATGGCTTTCATTTTCTCCTCCTTGTATAAATC
CTGGTTGCTGTCTCTTTATGAGGAGTTGTGGCCCGTTGTCAGGCAACGTGGCGTGGTGTGCACTGTGTTT
GCTGACGCAACCCCCACTGGTTGGGGCATTGCCACCACCTGTCAGCTCCTTTCCGGGACTTTCGCTTTCC
CCCTCCCTATTGCCACGGCGGAACTCATCGCCGCCTGCCTTGCCCGCTGCTGGACAGGGGCTCGGCTGTT
GGGCACTGACAATTCCGTGGTGTTGTCGGGGAAGCTGACGTCCTTTCCATGGCTGCTCGCCTGTGTTGCC
ACCTGGATTCTGCGCGGGACGTCCTTCTGCTACGTCCCTTCGGCCCTCAATCCAGCGGACCTTCCTTCCC
GCGGCCTGCTGCCGGCTCTGCGGCCTCTTCCGCGTCTTCGCCTTCGCCCTCAGACGAGTCGGATCTCCCT
TTGGGCCGCCTCCCCGCCTGGTCGACAGGAGCTTTGTTCCTTGGGTTCTTGGGAGCAGCAGGAAGCACTA
TGGGCTGCACGTCAATGACGCTGACGGTACAGGCCAGACAATTATTGTCTGATATAGTGCAGCAGCAGAA
CAATTTGCTGAGGGCTATTGAGGCGCAACAGCATCTGTTGCAACTCACAGTCTGGGGCATCAAACAGCTC
CAGGCAAGAATCCTGGCTGTGGAAAGATACCTAAAGGATCAACAGCTCCTGGTACCTTTAAGACCAATGA
CTTACAAGGCAGCTGTAGATCTTAGCCACTTTTTAAAAGAAAAGGGGGGACTGGAAGGGCTAATTCACTC
CCAACGAAGACAAGATATCCTCGAGATAACTTCGTATAGCATACATTATACGAAGTTATCAGTCGAGTTT
ATTTGTGAAATTTGTGATGCTATTGCTTTATTTGTAAGCAGCTGCTTTTTGCCTGTACTGGGTCTCTCTG
GTTAGACCAGATCTGAGCCTGGGAGCTCTCTGGCTAACTAGGGAACCCACTGCTTAAGCCTCAATAAAGC
TTGCCTTGAGTGCTTCAAGTAGTGTGTGCCCGTCTGTTGTGTGACTCTGGTAACTAGAGATCCCTCAGAC
CCTTTTAGTCAGTGTGGAAAATCTCTAGCAGCCAAACGCGTCCGCGGTGTACCCGGCGCCACAGGTGCGG
TTGCTGGCGCCTATATCGCCGACATCACCGATGGGGAAGATCGGGCTCGCCACTTCGGGCTCATGAGCGC
TTGTTTCGGCGTGGGTATGGTGGCAGGCCCCGTGGCCGGGGGACTGTTGGGCGCCATCTCCTTGCATGCA
CCATTCCTTGCGGCGGCGGTGCTCAACGGCCTCAACCTACTACTGGGCTGCTTCCTAATGCAGGAGTCGC
ATAAGGGAGAGCGTCGAATGGTGCACTCTCAGTACAATCTGCTCTGATGCCGCATAGTTAAGCCAGCCCC
GACACCCGCCAACACCCGCTGACGCGCCCTGACGGGCTTGTCTGCTCCCGGCATCCGCTTACAGACAAGC
TGTGACCGTCTCCGGGAGCTGCATGTGTCAGAGGTTTTCACCGTCATCACCGAAACGCGCGAGACGAAAG
GGCCTCGTGATACGCCTATTTTTATAGGTTAATGTCATGATAATAATGGTTTCTTAGACGTCAGGTGGCA
CTTTTCGGGGAAATGTGCGCGGAACCCCTATTTGTTTATTTTTCTAAATACATTCAAATATGTATCCGCT
CATGAGACAATAACCCTGATAAATGCTTCAATAATATTGAAAAAGGAAGAGTATGAGTATTCAACATTTC
CGTGTCGCCCTTATTCCCTTTTTTGCGGCATTTTGCCTTCCTGTTTTTGCTCACCCAGAAACGCTGGTGA
AAGTAAAAGATGCTGAAGATCAGTTGGGTGCACGAGTGGGTTACATCGAACTGGATCTCAACAGCGGTAA
GATCCTTGAGAGTTTTCGCCCCGAAGAACGTTTTCCAATGATGAGCACTTTTAAAGTTCTGCTATGTGGC
GCGGTATTATCCCGTATTGACGCCGGGCAAGAGCAACTCGGTCGCCGCATACACTATTCTCAGAATGACT
TGGTTGAGTACTCACCAGTCACAGAAAAGCATCTTACGGATGGCATGACAGTAAGAGAATTATGCAGTGC
TGCCATAACCATGAGTGATAACACTGCGGCCAACTTACTTCTGACAACGATCGGAGGACCGAAGGAGCTA
ACCGCTTTTTTGCACAACATGGGGGATCATGTAACTCGCCTTGATCGTTGGGAACCGGAGCTGAATGAAG
CCATACCAAACGACGAGCGTGACACCACGATGCCTGTAGCAATGGCAACAACGTTGCGCAAACTATTAAC
TGGCGAACTACTTACTCTAGCTTCCCGGCAACAATTAATAGACTGGATGGAGGCGGATAAAGTTGCAGGA
CCACTTCTGCGCTCGGCCCTTCCGGCTGGCTGGTTTATTGCTGATAAATCTGGAGCCGGTGAGCGTGGGT
CTCGCGGTATCATTGCAGCACTGGGGCCAGATGGTAAGCCCTCCCGTATCGTAGTTATCTACACGACGGG
GAGTCAGGCAACTATGGATGAACGAAATAGACAGATCGCTGAGATAGGTGCCTCACTGATTAAGCATTGG
TAACTGTCAGACCAAGTTTACTCATATATACTTTAGATTGATTTAAAACTTCATTTTTAATTTAAAAGGA
TCTAGGTGAAGATCCTTTTTGATAATCTCATGACCAAAATCCCTTAACGTGAGTTTTCGTTCCACTGAGC
GTCAGACCCCGTAGAAAAGATCAAAGGATCTTCTTGAGATCCTTTTTTTCTGCGCGTAATCTGCTGCTTG
CAAACAAAAAAACCACCGCTACCAGCGGTGGTTTGTTTGCCGGATCAAGAGCTACCAACTCTTTTTCCGA
AGGTAACTGGCTTCAGCAGAGCGCAGATACCAAATACTGTCCTTCTAGTGTAGCCGTAGTTAGGCCACCA
CTTCAAGAACTCTGTAGCACCGCCTACATACCTCGCTCTGCTAATCCTGTTACCAGTGGCTGCTGCCAGT
GGCGATAAGTCGTGTCTTACCGGGTTGGACTCAAGACGATAGTTACCGGATAAGGCGCAGCGGTCGGGCT
GAACGGGGGGTTCGTGCACACAGCCCAGCTTGGAGCGAACGACCTACACCGAACTGAGATACCTACAGCG
TGAGCATTGAGAAAGCGCCACGCTTCCCGAAGGGAGAAAGGCGGACAGGTATCCGGTAAGCGGCAGGGTC
GGAACAGGAGAGCGCACGAGGGAGCTTCCAGGGGGAAACGCCTGGTATCTTTATAGTCCTGTCGGGTTTC
GCCACCTCTGACTTGAGCGTCGATTTTTGTGATGCTCGTCAGGGGGGCGGAGCCTATGGAAAAACGCCAG
CAACGCGGCCTTTTTACGGTTCCTGGCCTTTTGCTGGCCTTTTGCTCACATGTTCTTTCCTGCGTTATCC
CCTGATTCTGTGGATAACCGTATTACCGCCTTTGAGTGAGCTGATACCGCTCGCCGCAGCCGAACGACCG
AGCGCAGCGAGTCAGTGAGCGAGGAAGCGGAAGAGCGCCCAATACGCAAACCGCCTCTCCCCGCGCGTTG
GCCGATTCATTAATGCAGCTGTGGAATGTGTGTCAGTTAGGGTGTGGAAAGTCCCCAGGCTCCCCAGCAG
GCAGAAGTATGCAAAGCATGCATCTCAATTAGTCAGCAACCAGGTGTGGAAAGTCCCCAGGCTCCCCAGC
AGGCAGAAGTATGCAAAGCATGCATCTCAATTAGTCAGCAACCATAGTCCCGCCCCTAACTCCGCCCATC
CCGCCCCTAACTCCGCCCAGTTCCGCCCATTCTCCGCCCCATGGCTGACTAATTTTTTTTATTTATGCAG
AGGCCGAGGCCGCCTCGGCCTCTGAGCTATTCCAGAAGTAGTGAGGAGGCTTTTTTGGAGGCCTAGGCTA
GAGATCATAATCAGCCATACCACATTTGTAGAGGTTTTACTTGCTTTAAAAAACCTCCCACACCTCCCCC
TGAACCTGAAACATAAAATGAATGCAATTGTTGTTGTTAACTTGTTTATTGCAGCTTATAATGGTTACAA
ATAAAGCAATAGCATCACAAATTTCACAAATAAAGCATTTTTTTCACTGCATTCTAGTTGTGGTTTGTCC
AAACTCATCAATGTATCTTATCATGTCTGGATC
