>Addgene plasmid #21231 | aMHC-Puro Rex-Blast | addgene partial sequence | sequence record 27026 | 21231 with CMV-F
CGTGGAGTCATTAGCAGAGCTGGTTTAGTGAACCGGGTCTCTCTGGTTAGACCAGATTTGAGCCTGGGAG
CTCTCTGGCTAACTAGGGAACCCACTGCTTAAGCCTCAATAAAGCTTGCCTTGAGTGCTTCAAGTAGTGT
GTGCCCGTCTGTTGTGTGACTCTGGTAACTAGAGATCCCTCAGACCCTTTTAGTCAGTGTGGAAAATCTC
TAGCAGTGGCGCCCGAACAGGGACCTGAAAGCGAAAGGGAAACCAGAGGAGCTCTCTCGACGCAGGACTC
GGCTTGCTGAAGCGCGCACGGCAAGAGGCGAGGGGCGGCGACTGCAGAGTACGCCAAAATTTTGACTAGC
GGAGGCTAGAAGGAGAGAGATGGGTGCGAGAGCGTCAGTATTAAGCGGGGGAAAATAAGCCCGGGATGGC
AGTATTCATCCACAATTTTAAAAGAAAAGGGGGGATTGGGGGGTACAGTGCAGGGGAAAGAATAGTAGAC
ATAATAGCAACAGACATACAAACTAAAGAATTACAAAAACAAATTACAAAAATTCAAAATTTTCGGGTTT
ATTACAGGGACAGCGGCCTATGGAATGAAAGACCCCACCTGTCGAGCTCCACCGCGGTGGCGGCCGCTCT
AGAACTAGTGGATCCTGCAAGGTCACACAAGGGTCTCCACCCACCAGGTGCCCTAGTCTCAATTTCAGTT
TCCATGCCTTGTTCTCACAATGCTGGCCTCCCCAGAGCTAATTTGGACTTTGTTTTTATTTCAAAAGGGC
C
